Addgene plasmid #75348: pRubiG-T2A-Cas9
Purpose: Ubiquitin promoter expresses GFP and humanized spCas9 (PX330) via a T2A motif. For cell transfection or use in retroviral (MMuLV) packaging. Use Pac1 and/or BstB1 sites to insert sgRNAs from PXL.
Depositing lab: Bryan Luikart. Depositing organization: Dartmouth College and Medical School. Publication: A Retroviral CRISPR-Cas9 System for Cellular Autism-Associated Phenotype Discovery in Developing Neurons. Williams MR, Fricano-Kugler CJ, Getz SA, Skelton PD, Lee J, Rizzuto CP, Geller JS, Li M, Luikart BW. Sci Rep. 2016 May 10;6:25611. doi: 10.1038/srep25611. PubMed 27161796.
Backbone
  Vector backbone: pRubi
  Backbone size w/o insert (bp): 6939
  Total vector size (bp): 11985
  Vector type: Mammalian Expression, Retroviral, CRISPR
Growth in bacteria
  Bacterial resistance: Ampicillin, 100 μg/mL
  Growth temperature: 37°C
  Growth strain: NEB Stable
  Copy number: Low Copy
Gene/Insert
  Gene/Insert name: Cas9
  Promoter: Ubiquitin
  Tag / fusion protein: GFP (via t2a) (C terminal on insert)
  Cloning method: Restriction Enzyme; 5′ cloning site BamH1 (not destroyed); 3′ cloning site EcoR1 (not destroyed)
  Sequencing primers: 5′ Ubi Down; 3′ Wre Up
Terms and licenses: Academic/Nonprofit Terms; Industry Terms: Not Available to Industry
How to cite: pRubiG-T2A-Cas9 was a gift from Bryan Luikart (Addgene plasmid # 75348 ; http://n2t.net/addgene:75348 ; RRID:Addgene_75348)
