[The description below was written by a language model from this plasmid's Addgene catalogue record and pLannotate feature annotations shown in this document.]
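Description:
pRubiG-T2A-Cas9 is an 11,985 bp Moloney murine leukemia virus-based retroviral and mammalian expression plasmid built on the pRubi backbone, designed to deliver Cas9 together with a fluorescent marker. In bacteria it is maintained through a ColE1/pMB1-type origin and selected with ampicillin via β-lactamase. The catalogue lists it as low copy, grown in a recombination-tolerant strain, which is consistent with its repeated LTR sequences.

The viral portion begins with a hybrid 5' end in which CMV enhancer/promoter elements drive a truncated 5' LTR, followed by a Ψ packaging signal and a truncated gag segment that together allow the genomic RNA to be packaged when viral proteins are supplied in trans. The 3' LTR carries a U3 deletion, so the integrated provirus is self-inactivating and payload expression depends on the internal promoter. That promoter is human ubiquitin C, which drives a single open reading frame. In the annotated sequence, EGFP lies upstream and humanized Streptococcus pyogenes Cas9 (derived from PX330) lies downstream, ending in a nucleoplasmin nuclear localization signal. The T2A motif named in the record is not annotated separately but presumably occupies the gap between the two coding regions, causing them to be produced as separate proteins. The catalogue field describes GFP as C-terminal on the insert, which does not match this order. A WPRE after Cas9 enhances transcript stability and expression.

The plasmid carries no guide RNA. The record notes that PacI and/or BstBI sites can be used to insert sgRNA cassettes from the companion PXL vector. It can be transfected directly or packaged into retrovirus, and the associated work applied the system to gene disruption in developing neurons, with GFP marking the cells that express Cas9.
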