Features (pLannotate 1.2.2; 24 found; start..end, strand, type, name):
    201..305     -  promoter       AmpR promoter: bla
    491..870     +  enhancer       CMV enhancer: human cytomegalovirus immediate early enhancer
    943..960     -  promoter       CMV promoter (fragment): human cytomegalovirus (CMV) immediate early promoter
   1022..1073    +  promoter       CMVd2 promoter: truncated human cytomegalovirus (CMV) immediate early promoter that yields moderately reduced expression relative to the full-length promoter
   1074..1249    +  LTR            5' LTR (truncated): truncated long terminal repeat from Moloney murine sarcoma virus
   1371..1645    +  misc_feature   MESV Ψ (fragment): packaging signal of murine embryonic stem cell virus
   1712..2127    +  CDS            gag (truncated): truncated Moloney murine leukemia virus (MMLV) gag gene lacking the start codon
   2198..3408    +  promoter       UbC promoter: human ubiquitin C promoter
   3419..3452    -  misc_feature   MCS (fragment): pUC18/19 multiple cloning site
   3462..4178    +  CDS            EGFP: EGFP is a basic (constitutively fluorescent) green fluorescent protein published in 1996, derived from Aequorea victoria. It is reported to be a rapidly-maturing weak dimer with moderate acid sensitivity.
   4356..5957    +  CDS            Cas9(N): N-terminal portion of Streptococcus pyogenes Cas9 (Zetsche et al., 2015)
   5958..8456    +  CDS            Cas9(C): C-terminal portion of Streptococcus pyogenes Cas9 (Zetsche et al., 2015)
   8457..8504    +  CDS            nucleoplasmin NLS: bipartite nuclear localization signal from nucleoplasmin
   8508..8532    +  misc_feature   MCS (fragment): pBluescript multiple cloning site
   8532..9120    +  misc_feature   WPRE: woodchuck hepatitis virus posttranscriptional regulatory element
   9121..9141    +  misc_feature   MCS (fragment): pBluescript multiple cloning site
   9141..9213    +  CDS            env (fragment): murine leukemia virus gPr80 envelope polyprotein precursor; env; proteolytically cleaved into gp70SU and p15TM subunits
   9255..9680    +  LTR            3' LTR (ΔU3): self-inactivating 3' long terminal repeat (LTR) from Moloney murine leukemia virus
   9749..9789    +  CDS            rop (fragment): Rop protein, which maintains plasmids at low copy number; rop
   9891..9929    +  misc_feature   bom (fragment): basis of mobility region from pBR322
   9946..10273   +  promoter       SV40 promoter: SV40 enhancer and early promoter
  10279..10380   +  misc_feature   bom (fragment): basis of mobility region from pBR322
  10566..11154   -  rep_origin     ori: high-copy-number ColE1/pMB1/pBR322/pUC origin of replication
  11325..200     -  CDS            AmpR (across the origin): β-lactamase; bla; confers resistance to ampicillin, carbenicillin, and related antibiotics
>Addgene plasmid #75348 | pRubiG-T2A-Cas9 | depositor full sequence | sequence record 142640 | pRubiG-T2A-Cas9 sequence 11985 bps
ATCATTGGAAAACGTTCTTCGGGGCGAAAACTCTCAAGGATCTTACCGCTGTTGAGATCCAGTTCGATGT
AACCCACTCGTGCACCCAACTGATCTTCAGCATCTTTTACTTTCACCAGCGTTTCTGGGTGAGCAAAAAC
AGGAAGGCAAAATGCCGCAAAAAAGGGAATAAGGGCGACACGGAAATGTTGAATACTCATACTCTTCCTT
TTTCAATATTATTGAAGCATTTATCAGGGTTATTGTCTCATGAGCGGATACATATTTGAATGTATTTAGA
AAAATAAACAAATAGGGGTTCCGCGCACATTTCCCCGAAAAGTGCCACCTGACGTCTAAGAAACCATTAT
TATCATGACATTAACCTATAAAAATAGGCGTATCACGAGGCCCTTTCGTCTTCAAGAATTAGCTTGGCCA
TTGCATACGTTGTATCCATATCATAATATGTACATTTATATTGGCTCATGTCCAACATTACCGCCATGTT
GACATTGATTATTGACTAGTTATTAATAGTAATCAATTACGGGGTCATTAGTTCATAGCCCATATATGGA
GTTCCGCGTTACATAACTTACGGTAAATGGCCCGCCTGGCTGACCGCCCAACGACCCCCGCCCATTGACG
TCAATAATGACGTATGTTCCCATAGTAACGCCAATAGGGACTTTCCATTGACGTCAATGGGTGGAGTATT
TACGGTAAACTGCCCACTTGGCAGTACATCAAGTGTATCATATGCCAAGTACGCCCCCTATTGACGTCAA
TGACGGTAAATGGCCCGCCTGGCATTATGCCCAGTACATGACCTTATGGGACTTTCCTACTTGGCAGTAC
ATCTACGTATTAGTCATCGCTATTACCATGGTGATGCGGTTTTGGCAGTACATCAATGGGCGTGGATAGC
GGTTTGACTCACGGGGATTTCCAAGTCTCCACCCCATTGACGTCAATGGGAGTTTGTTTGGCACCAAAAT
CAACGGGACTTTCCAAAATGTCGTAACAACTCCGCCCCATTGACGCAAATGGGCGGTAGGCGTGTACGGT
GGGAGGTCTATATAAGCAGAGCTCAATAAAAGAGCCCACAACCCCTCACTCGGCGCGCCAGTCTTCCGAT
AGACTGCGTCGCCCGGGTACCCGTATTCCCAATAAAGCCTCTTGCTGTTTGCATCCGAATCGTGGTCTCG
CTGTTCCTTGGGAGGGTCTCCTCTGAGTGATTGACTACCCACGACGGGGGTCTTTCATTTGGGGGCTCGT
CCGGGATTTGGAGACCCCTGCCCAGGGACCACCGACCCACCACCGGGAGGTAAGCTGGCCAGCAACTTAT
CTGTGTCTGTCCGATTGTCTAGTGTCTATGTTTGATGTTATGCGCCTGCGTCTGTACTAGTTAGCTAACT
AGCTCTGTATCTGGCGGACCCGTGGTGGAACTGACGAGTTCTGAACACCCGGCCGCAACCCTGGGAGACG
TCCCAGGGACTTTGGGGGCCGTTTTTGTGGCCCGACCTGAGGAAGGGAGTCGATGTGGAATCCGACCCCG
TCAGGATATGTGGTTCTGGTAGGAGACGAGAACCTAAAACAGTTCCCGCCTCCGTCTGAATTTTTGCTTT
CGGTTTGGAACCGAAGCCGCGCGTCTTGTCTGCTGCAGCGCTGCAGCATCGTTCTGTGTTGTCTCTGTCT
GACTGTGTTTCTGTATTTGTCTGAAAATTAGGGCCAGACTGTTACCACTCCCTTAAGTTTGACCTTAGGT
CACTGGAAAGATGTCGAGCGGATCGCTCACAACCAGTCGGTAGATGTCAAGAAGAGACGTTGGGTTACCT
TCTGCTCTGCAGAATGGCCAACCTTTAACGTCGGATGGCGCGAGACGGCACCTTTAACCGAGGACTCATC
ACCCAGGTTAAGATCAAGGTCTTTTCACCTGGCCCGCATGGACACCCAGACCAGGTCCCGTACATCGTGA
CCTGGGAAGCCTTGGCTTTTGACCCCCCTCCCTGGGTCAAGCCCTTTGTACACCCTAAGCCTCCGCCTCC
TCTTCCTCCATCCGCCCCGTCTCTCCCCCTTGAACCTCCTCGTTCGACCCCGCCTCGATCCTCCCTTTAT
CCAGCCCTCACTCCTTCTCTAGGCGCCGGAATTGAAGATCTCACACAGCGGCCGCACACACTTCGAACCT
TAATTAACCCGTGTCGGCTCCAGATCTGGCCTCCGCGCCGGGTTTTGGCGCCTCCCGCGGGCGCCCCCCT
CCTCACGGCGAGCGCTGCCACGTCAGACGAAGGGCGCAGCGAGCGTCCTGATCCTTCCGCCCGGACGCTC
AGGACAGCGGCCCGCTGCTCATAAGACTCGGCCTTAGAACCCCAGTATCAGCAGAAGGACATTTTAGGAC
GGGACTTGGGTGACTCTAGGGCACTGGTTTTCTTTCCAGAGAGCGGAACAGGCGAGGAAAAGTAGTCCCT
TCTCGGCGATTCTGCGGAGGGATCTCCGTGGGGCGGTGAACGCCGATGATTATATAAGGACGCGCCGGGT
GTGGCACAGCTAGTTCCGTCGCAGCCGGGATTTGGGTCGCGGTTCTTGTTTGTGGATCGCTGTGATCGTC
ACTTGGTGAGTAGCGGGCTGCTGGGCTGGCCGGGGCTTTCGTGGCCGCCGGGCCGCTCGGTGGGACGGAA
GCGTGTGGAGAGACCGCCAAGGGCTGTAGTCTGGGTCCGCGAGCAAGGTTGCCCTGAACTGGGGGTTGGG
GGGAGCGCACAAAATGGCGGCTGTTCCCGAGTCTTGAATGGAAGACGCTTGTAAGGCGGGCTGTGAGGTC
GTTGAAACAAGGTGGGGGGCATGGTGGGCGGCAAGAACCCAAGGTCTTGAGGCCTTCGCTAATGCGGGAA
AGCTCTTATTCGGGTGAGATGGGCTGGGGCACCATCTGGGGACCCTGACGTGAAGTTTGTCACTGACTGG
AGAACTCGGGTTTGTCGTCTGGTTGCGGGGGCGGCAGTTATGCGGTGCCGTTGGGCAGTGCACCCGTACC
TTTGGGAGCGCGCGCCTCGTCGTGTCGTGACGTCACCCGTTCTGTTGGCTTATAATGCAGGGTGGGGCCA
CCTGCCGGTAGGTGTGCGGTAGGCTTTTCTCCGTCGCAGGACGCAGGGTTCGGGCCTAGGGTAGGCTCTC
CTGAATCGACAGGCGCCGGACCTCTGGTGAGGGGAGGGATAAGTGAGGCGTCAGTTTCTTTGGTCGGTTT
TATGTACCTATCTTCTTAAGTAGCTGAAGCTCCGGTTTTGAACTATGCGCTCGGGGTTGGCGAGTGTGTT
TTGTGAAGTTTTTTAGGCACCTTTTGAAATGTAATCATTTGGGTCAATATGTAATTTTCAGTGTTAGACT
AGTAAATTGTCCGCTAAATTCTGGCCGTTTTTGGCTTTTTTGTTAGACGAAGCTTGGGCTGCAGGTCGAC
TCTAGAGGATCCCCGGGTACCGGTCGCCACCATGGTGAGCAAGGGCGAGGAGCTGTTCACCGGGGTGGTG
CCCATCCTGGTCGAGCTGGACGGCGACGTAAACGGCCACAAGTTCAGCGTGTCCGGCGAGGGCGAGGGCG
ATGCCACCTACGGCAAGCTGACCCTGAAGTTCATCTGCACCACCGGCAAGCTGCCCGTGCCCTGGCCCAC
CCTCGTGACCACCCTGACCTACGGCGTGCAGTGCTTCAGCCGCTACCCCGACCACATGAAGCAGCACGAC
TTCTTCAAGTCCGCCATGCCCGAAGGCTACGTCCAGGAGCGCACCATCTTCTTCAAGGACGACGGCAACT
ACAAGACCCGCGCCGAGGTGAAGTTCGAGGGCGACACCCTGGTGAACCGCATCGAGCTGAAGGGCATCGA
CTTCAAGGAGGACGGCAACATCCTGGGGCACAAGCTGGAGTACAACTACAACAGCCACAACGTCTATATC
ATGGCCGACAAGCAGAAGAACGGCATCAAGGTGAACTTCAAGATCCGCCACAACATCGAGGACGGCAGCG
TGCAGCTCGCCGACCACTACCAGCAGAACACCCCCATCGGCGACGGCCCCGTGCTGCTGCCCGACAACCA
CTACCTGAGCACCCAGTCCGCCCTGAGCAAAGACCCCAACGAGAAGCGCGATCACATGGTCCTGCTGGAG
TTCGTGACCGCCGCCGGGATCACTCTCGGCATGGACGAGCTGTACAAGGAGGGCAGAGGAAGTCTTCTAA
CATGCGGTGACGTGGAGGAGAATCCCGGCCCTGAATTCGACTATAAGGACCACGACGGAGACTACAAGGA
TCATGATATTGATTACAAAGACGATGACGATAAGATGGCCCCAAAGAAGAAGCGGAAGGTCGGTATCCAC
GGAGTCCCAGCAGCCGACAAGAAGTACAGCATCGGCCTGGACATCGGCACCAACTCTGTGGGCTGGGCCG
TGATCACCGACGAGTACAAGGTGCCCAGCAAGAAATTCAAGGTGCTGGGCAACACCGACCGGCACAGCAT
CAAGAAGAACCTGATCGGAGCCCTGCTGTTCGACAGCGGCGAAACAGCCGAGGCCACCCGGCTGAAGAGA
ACCGCCAGAAGAAGATACACCAGACGGAAGAACCGGATCTGCTATCTGCAAGAGATCTTCAGCAACGAGA
TGGCCAAGGTGGACGACAGCTTCTTCCACAGACTGGAAGAGTCCTTCCTGGTGGAAGAGGATAAGAAGCA
CGAGCGGCACCCCATCTTCGGCAACATCGTGGACGAGGTGGCCTACCACGAGAAGTACCCCACCATCTAC
CACCTGAGAAAGAAACTGGTGGACAGCACCGACAAGGCCGACCTGCGGCTGATCTATCTGGCCCTGGCCC
ACATGATCAAGTTCCGGGGCCACTTCCTGATCGAGGGCGACCTGAACCCCGACAACAGCGACGTGGACAA
GCTGTTCATCCAGCTGGTGCAGACCTACAACCAGCTGTTCGAGGAAAACCCCATCAACGCCAGCGGCGTG
GACGCCAAGGCCATCCTGTCTGCCAGACTGAGCAAGAGCAGACGGCTGGAAAATCTGATCGCCCAGCTGC
CCGGCGAGAAGAAGAATGGCCTGTTCGGAAACCTGATTGCCCTGAGCCTGGGCCTGACCCCCAACTTCAA
GAGCAACTTCGACCTGGCCGAGGATGCCAAACTGCAGCTGAGCAAGGACACCTACGACGACGACCTGGAC
AACCTGCTGGCCCAGATCGGCGACCAGTACGCCGACCTGTTTCTGGCCGCCAAGAACCTGTCCGACGCCA
TCCTGCTGAGCGACATCCTGAGAGTGAACACCGAGATCACCAAGGCCCCCCTGAGCGCCTCTATGATCAA
GAGATACGACGAGCACCACCAGGACCTGACCCTGCTGAAAGCTCTCGTGCGGCAGCAGCTGCCTGAGAAG
TACAAAGAGATTTTCTTCGACCAGAGCAAGAACGGCTACGCCGGCTACATTGACGGCGGAGCCAGCCAGG
AAGAGTTCTACAAGTTCATCAAGCCCATCCTGGAAAAGATGGACGGCACCGAGGAACTGCTCGTGAAGCT
GAACAGAGAGGACCTGCTGCGGAAGCAGCGGACCTTCGACAACGGCAGCATCCCCCACCAGATCCACCTG
GGAGAGCTGCACGCCATTCTGCGGCGGCAGGAAGATTTTTACCCATTCCTGAAGGACAACCGGGAAAAGA
TCGAGAAGATCCTGACCTTCCGCATCCCCTACTACGTGGGCCCTCTGGCCAGGGGAAACAGCAGATTCGC
CTGGATGACCAGAAAGAGCGAGGAAACCATCACCCCCTGGAACTTCGAGGAAGTGGTGGACAAGGGCGCT
TCCGCCCAGAGCTTCATCGAGCGGATGACCAACTTCGATAAGAACCTGCCCAACGAGAAGGTGCTGCCCA
AGCACAGCCTGCTGTACGAGTACTTCACCGTGTATAACGAGCTGACCAAAGTGAAATACGTGACCGAGGG
AATGAGAAAGCCCGCCTTCCTGAGCGGCGAGCAGAAAAAGGCCATCGTGGACCTGCTGTTCAAGACCAAC
CGGAAAGTGACCGTGAAGCAGCTGAAAGAGGACTACTTCAAGAAAATCGAGTGCTTCGACTCCGTGGAAA
TCTCCGGCGTGGAAGATCGGTTCAACGCCTCCCTGGGCACATACCACGATCTGCTGAAAATTATCAAGGA
CAAGGACTTCCTGGACAATGAGGAAAACGAGGACATTCTGGAAGATATCGTGCTGACCCTGACACTGTTT
GAGGACAGAGAGATGATCGAGGAACGGCTGAAAACCTATGCCCACCTGTTCGACGACAAAGTGATGAAGC
AGCTGAAGCGGCGGAGATACACCGGCTGGGGCAGGCTGAGCCGGAAGCTGATCAACGGCATCCGGGACAA
GCAGTCCGGCAAGACAATCCTGGATTTCCTGAAGTCCGACGGCTTCGCCAACAGAAACTTCATGCAGCTG
ATCCACGACGACAGCCTGACCTTTAAAGAGGACATCCAGAAAGCCCAGGTGTCCGGCCAGGGCGATAGCC
TGCACGAGCACATTGCCAATCTGGCCGGCAGCCCCGCCATTAAGAAGGGCATCCTGCAGACAGTGAAGGT
GGTGGACGAGCTCGTGAAAGTGATGGGCCGGCACAAGCCCGAGAACATCGTGATCGAAATGGCCAGAGAG
AACCAGACCACCCAGAAGGGACAGAAGAACAGCCGCGAGAGAATGAAGCGGATCGAAGAGGGCATCAAAG
AGCTGGGCAGCCAGATCCTGAAAGAACACCCCGTGGAAAACACCCAGCTGCAGAACGAGAAGCTGTACCT
GTACTACCTGCAGAATGGGCGGGATATGTACGTGGACCAGGAACTGGACATCAACCGGCTGTCCGACTAC
GATGTGGACCATATCGTGCCTCAGAGCTTTCTGAAGGACGACTCCATCGACAACAAGGTGCTGACCAGAA
GCGACAAGAACCGGGGCAAGAGCGACAACGTGCCCTCCGAAGAGGTCGTGAAGAAGATGAAGAACTACTG
GCGGCAGCTGCTGAACGCCAAGCTGATTACCCAGAGAAAGTTCGACAATCTGACCAAGGCCGAGAGAGGC
GGCCTGAGCGAACTGGATAAGGCCGGCTTCATCAAGAGACAGCTGGTGGAAACCCGGCAGATCACAAAGC
ACGTGGCACAGATCCTGGACTCCCGGATGAACACTAAGTACGACGAGAATGACAAGCTGATCCGGGAAGT
GAAAGTGATCACCCTGAAGTCCAAGCTGGTGTCCGATTTCCGGAAGGATTTCCAGTTTTACAAAGTGCGC
GAGATCAACAACTACCACCACGCCCACGACGCCTACCTGAACGCCGTCGTGGGAACCGCCCTGATCAAAA
AGTACCCTAAGCTGGAAAGCGAGTTCGTGTACGGCGACTACAAGGTGTACGACGTGCGGAAGATGATCGC
CAAGAGCGAGCAGGAAATCGGCAAGGCTACCGCCAAGTACTTCTTCTACAGCAACATCATGAACTTTTTC
AAGACCGAGATTACCCTGGCCAACGGCGAGATCCGGAAGCGGCCTCTGATCGAGACAAACGGCGAAACCG
GGGAGATCGTGTGGGATAAGGGCCGGGATTTTGCCACCGTGCGGAAAGTGCTGAGCATGCCCCAAGTGAA
TATCGTGAAAAAGACCGAGGTGCAGACAGGCGGCTTCAGCAAAGAGTCTATCCTGCCCAAGAGGAACAGC
GATAAGCTGATCGCCAGAAAGAAGGACTGGGACCCTAAGAAGTACGGCGGCTTCGACAGCCCCACCGTGG
CCTATTCTGTGCTGGTGGTGGCCAAAGTGGAAAAGGGCAAGTCCAAGAAACTGAAGAGTGTGAAAGAGCT
GCTGGGGATCACCATCATGGAAAGAAGCAGCTTCGAGAAGAATCCCATCGACTTTCTGGAAGCCAAGGGC
TACAAAGAAGTGAAAAAGGACCTGATCATCAAGCTGCCTAAGTACTCCCTGTTCGAGCTGGAAAACGGCC
GGAAGAGAATGCTGGCCTCTGCCGGCGAACTGCAGAAGGGAAACGAACTGGCCCTGCCCTCCAAATATGT
GAACTTCCTGTACCTGGCCAGCCACTATGAGAAGCTGAAGGGCTCCCCCGAGGATAATGAGCAGAAACAG
CTGTTTGTGGAACAGCACAAGCACTACCTGGACGAGATCATCGAGCAGATCAGCGAGTTCTCCAAGAGAG
TGATCCTGGCCGACGCTAATCTGGACAAAGTGCTGTCCGCCTACAACAAGCACCGGGATAAGCCCATCAG
AGAGCAGGCCGAGAATATCATCCACCTGTTTACCCTGACCAATCTGGGAGCCCCTGCCGCCTTCAAGTAC
TTTGACACCACCATCGACCGGAAGAGGTACACCAGCACCAAAGAGGTGCTGGACGCCACCCTGATCCACC
AGAGCATCACCGGCCTGTACGAGACACGGATCGACCTGTCTCAGCTGGGAGGCGACAAAAGGCCGGCGGC
CACGAAAAAGGCCGGCCAGGCAAAAAAGAAAAAGTAAGAATTCGATATCAAGCTTATCGATAATCAACCT
CTGGATTACAAAATTTGTGAAAGATTGACTGGTATTCTTAACTATGTTGCTCCTTTTACGCTATGTGGAT
ACGCTGCTTTAATGCCTTTGTATCATGCTATTGCTTCCCGTATGGCTTTCATTTTCTCCTCCTTGTATAA
ATCCTGGTTGCTGTCTCTTTATGAGGAGTTGTGGCCCGTTGTCAGGCAACGTGGCGTGGTGTGCACTGTG
TTTGCTGACGCAACCCCCACTGGTTGGGGCATTGCCACCACCTGTCAGCTCCTTTCCGGGACTTTCGCTT
TCCCCCTCCCTATTGCCACGGCGGAACTCATCGCCGCCTGCCTTGCCCGCTGCTGGACAGGGGCTCGGCT
GTTGGGCACTGACAATTCCGTGGTGTTGTCGGGGAAATCATCGTCCTTTCCTTGGCTGCTCGCCTGTGTT
GCCACCTGGATTCTGCGCGGGACGTCCTTCTGCTACGTCCCTTCGGCCCTCAATCCAGCGGACCTTCCTT
CCCGCGGCCTGCTGCCGGCTCTGCGGCCTCTTCCGCGTCTTCGCCTTCGCCCTCAGACGAGTCGGATCTC
CCTTTGGGCCGCCTCCCCGCATCGATACCGTCGACCTCGAGATATCAGTGGTCCAGGCTCTAGTTTTGAC
TCAACAATATCACCAGCTGAAGCCTATAGAGTACGAGCCATAGATAAAATAAAAGATTTTATTTAGTCTC
CAGAAAAAGGGGGGAATGAAAGACCCCACCTGTAGGTTTGGCAAGCTAGCTTAAGTAACGCCATTTTGCA
AGGCATGGAAAAATACATAACTGAGAATAGAGAAGTTCAGATCAAGGTCAGGAACAGATGGAACAGGGTC
GACCCTAGAGAACCATCAGATGTTTCCAGGGTGCCCCAAGGACCTGAAATGACCCTGTGCCTTATTTGAA
CTAACCAATCAGTTCGCTTCTCGCTTCTGTTCGCGCGCTTCTGCTCCCCGAGCTCAATAAAAGAGCCCAC
AACCCCTCACTCGGGGCGCCAGTCCTCCGATTGACTGAGTCGCCCGGGTACCCGTGTATCCAATAAACCC
TCTTGCAGTTGCATCCGACTTGTGGTCTCGCTGTTCCTTGGGAGGGTCTCCTCTGAGTGATTGACTACCC
GTCAGCGGGGGTCTTTCATTTGGGGGCTCGTCCGGGATCGGGAGACCCCTGCCCAGGGACCACCGACCCA
CCACCGGGAGGTAAGCTGGCTGCCTCGCGCGTTTCGGTGATGACGGTGAAAACCTCTGACACATGCAGCT
CCCGGAGACGGTCACAGCTTGTCTGTAAGCGGATGCCGGGAGCAGACAAGCCCGTCAGGGCGCGTCAGCG
GGTGTTGGCGGGTGTCGGGGCGCAGCCATGACCCAGTCACGTAGCGATAGCGGAGTGTAGATCCGGCTGT
GGAATGTGTGTCAGTTAGGGTGTGGAAAGTCCCCAGGCTCCCCAGCAGGCAGAAGTATGCAAAGCATGCA
TCTCAATTAGTCAGCAACCAGGTGTGAAAGTCCCCAGGCTCCCAGCAGGCAGAAGTATGCAAAGCATGCA
TCTCAATTAGTCAGCAACCATAGTCCCGCCCCTACTCCGCCCATCCCGCCCCTACTCCGCCCAGTTCCGC
CCAATTCTCCGCCCCCATGGCTGACTAATTTTTTTTATTTATGCAGAGGCCGAGGCCGCCTCGGCCTCTG
AGCTATTCCAGAAGTAGTGAGGAGGCTTTTTTGGAGGCCTAGGCTTTTGCAAAAAGCTTACTGGCTTAAC
TATGCGGCATCAGAGCAGATTGTACTGAGAGTGCACCATATGCGGTGTGAAATACCGCACAGATGCGTAA
GGAGAAAATACCGCATCAGGCGCTCTTCCGCTTCCTCGCTCACTGACTCGCTGCGCTCGGTCGTTCGGCT
GCGGCGAGCGGTATCAGCTCACTCAAAGGCGGTAATACGGTTATCCACAGAATCAGGGGATAACGCAGGA
AAGAACATGTGAGCAAAAGGCCAGCAAAAGGCCAGGAACCGTAAAAAGGCCGCGTTGCTGGCGTTTTTCC
ATAGGCTCCGCCCCCCTGACGAGCATCACAAAAATCGACGCTCAAGTCAGAGGTGGCGAAACCCGACAGG
ACTATAAAGATACCAGGCGTTTCCCCCTGGAAGCTCCCTCGTGCGCTCTCCTGTTCCGACCCTGCCGCTT
ACCGGATACCTGTCCGCCTTTCTCCCTTCGGGAAGCGTGGCGCTTTCTCATAGCTCACGCTGTAGGTATC
TCAGTTCGGTGTAGGTCGTTCGCTCCAAGCTGGGCTGTGTGCACGAACCCCCCGTTCAGCCCGACCGCTG
CGCCTTATCCGGTAACTATCGTCTTGAGTCCAACCCGGTAAGACACGACTTATCGCCACTGGCAGCAGCC
ACTGGTAACAGGATTAGCAGAGCGAGGTATGTAGGCGGTGCTACAGAGTTCTTGAAGTGGTGGCCTAACT
ACGGCTACACTAGAAGGACAGTATTTGGTATCTGCGCTCTGCTGAAGCCAGTTACCTTCGGAAAAAGAGT
TGGTAGCTCTTGATCCGGCAAACAAACCACCGCTGGTAGCGGTGGTTTTTTTGTTTGCAAGCAGCAGATT
ACGCGCAGAAAAAAAGGATCTCAAGAAGATCCTTTGATCTTTTCTACGGGGTCTGACGCTCAGTGGAACG
AAAACTCACGTTAAGGGATTTTGGTCATGAGATTATCAAAAAGGATCTTCACCTAGATCCTTTTAAATTA
AAAATGAAGTTTTAAATCAATCTAAAGTATATATGAGTAAACTTGGTCTGACAGTTACCAATGCTTAATC
AGTGAGGCACCTATCTCAGCGATCTGTCTATTTCGTTCATCCATAGTTGCCTGACTCCCCGTCGTGTAGA
TAACTACGATACGGGAGGGCTTACCATCTGGCCCCAGTGCTGCAATGATACCGCGAGACCCACGCTCACC
GGCTCCAGATTTATCAGCAATAAACCAGCCAGCCGGAAGGGCCGAGCGCAGAAGTGGTCCTGCAACTTTA
TCCGCCTCCATCCAGTCTATTAATTGTTGCCGGGAAGCTAGAGTAAGTAGTTCGCCAGTTAATAGTTTGC
GCAACGTTGTTGCCATTGCTGCAGGCATCGTGGTGTCACGCTCGTCGTTTGGTATGGCTTCATTCAGCTC
CGGTTCCCAACGATCAAGGCGAGTTACATGATCCCCCATGTTGTGCAAAAAAGCGGTTAGCTCCTTCGGT
CCTCCGATCGTTGTCAGAAGTAAGTTGGCCGCAGTGTTATCACTCATGGTTATGGCAGCACTGCATAATT
CTCTTACTGTCATGCCATCCGTAAGATGCTTTTCTGTGACTGGTGAGTACTCAACCAAGTCATTCTGAGA
ATAGTGTATGCGGCGACCGAGTTGCTCTTGCCCGGCGTCAACACGGGATAATACCGCGCCACATAGCAGA
ACTTTAAAAGTGCTC
