>Addgene plasmid #75348 | pRubiG-T2A-Cas9 | addgene partial sequence | sequence record 145837 | hUBCpro-F 5'-TGAAGCTCCGGTTTTGAACT-3'
GTGAGTTTTTAGGCACCTTTTGAATGTAATCATTTGGGTCAATATGTAATTTTCAGTGTTAGACTAGTAA
ATTGTCCGCTAAATTCTGGCCGTTTTTGGCTTTTTTGTTAGACGAAGCTTGGGCTGCAGGTCGACTCTAG
AGGATCCCCGGGTACCGGTCGCCACCATGGTGAGCAAGGGCGAGGAGCTGTTCACCGGGGTGGTGCCCAT
CCTGGTCGAGCTGGACGGCGACGTAAACGGCCACAAGTTCAGCGTGTCCGGCGAGGGCGAGGGCGATGCC
ACCTACGGCAAGCTGACCCTGAAGTTCATCTGCACCACCGGCAAGCTGCCCGTGCCCTGGCCCACCCTCG
TGACCACCCTGACCTACGGCGTGCAGTGCTTCAGCCGCTACCCCGACCACATGAAGCAGCACGACTTCTT
CAAGTCCGCCATGCCCGAAGGCTACGTCCAGGAGCGCACCATCTTCTTCAAGGACGACGGCAACTACAAG
ACCCGCGCCGAGGTGAAGTTCGAGGGCGACACCCTGGTGAACCGCATCGAGCTGAAGGGCATCGACTTCA
AGGAGGACGGCAACATCCTGGGGCACAAGCTGGAGTACAACTACAACAGCCACAACGTCTATATCATGGC
CGACAAGCAGAAGAACGGCATCAAGGTGAACTTCAAGATCCGCCACAACATCGAGGACGGCAGCGTGCAG
CTCGCCGACCACTACCAGCAGAACA
