>Addgene plasmid #75348 | pRubiG-T2A-Cas9 | addgene partial sequence | sequence record 145839 | WPRE-R 5'-CATAGCGTAAAAGGAGCAACA-3'
TCCAGAGGTTGATTATCGATAAGCTTGATATCGAATTCTTACTTTTTCTTTTTTGCCTGGCCGGCCTTTT
TCGTGGCCGCCGGCCTTTTGTCGCCTCCCAGCTGAGACAGGTCGATCCGTGTCTCGTACAGGCCGGTGAT
GCTCTGGTGGATCAGGGTGGCGTCCAGCACCTCTTTGGTGCTGGTGTACCTCTTCCGGTCGATGGTGGTG
TCAAAGTACTTGAAGGCGGCAGGGGCTCCCAGATTGGTCAGGGTAAACAGGTGGATGATATTCTCGGCCT
GCTCTCTGATGGGCTTATCCCGGTGCTTGTTGTAGGCGGACAGCACTTTGTCCAGATTAGCGTCGGCCAG
GATCACTCTCTTGGAGAACTCGCTGATCTGCTCGATGATCTCGTCCAGGTAGTGCTTGTGCTGTTCCACA
AACAGCTGTTTCTGCTCATTATCCTCGGGGGAGCCCTTCAGCTTCTCATAGTGGCTGGCCAGGTACAGGA
AGTTCACATATTTGGAGGGCAGGGCCAGTTCGTTTCCCTTCTGCAGTTCGCCGGCAGAGGCCAGCATTCT
CTTCCGGCCGTTTTCCAGCTCGAACAGGGAGTACTTAGGCAGCTTGATGATCAGGTCCTTTTTCACTTCT
TTGTAGCCCTTGGCTTCCAGAAAGTCGATGGGATTCTTCTCGAAGCTGCTTCTTTCCATGATGGTGATCC
CCAGCAGCTCTTTCACACTCTTCAGTTTCTTGGACTTGCCCTT
